>Addgene plasmid #129635 | dimerTomato-wGBD | addgene full sequence | sequence record 260192 | Addgene NGS Result
TAGTTATTAATAGTAATCAATTACGGGGTCATTAGTTCATAGCCCATATATGGAGTTCCGCGTTACATAA
CTTACGGTAAATGGCCCGCCTGGGAGGTCTATATAAGCAGAGCTGGTTTAGTGAACCGTCAGATCCGCTA
GCGCTACCGGTCGCCACCATGGTGAGCAAGGGCGAGGAGGTCATCAAAGAGTTCATGCGCTTCAAGGTGC
GCATGGAGGGCTCCATGAACGGCCACGAGTTCGAGATCGAGGGCGAGGGCGAGGGCCGCCCCTACGAGGG
CACCCAGACCGCCAAGCTGAAGGTGACCAAGGGCGGCCCCCTGCCCTTCGCCTGGGACATCCTGTCCCCC
CAGTTCATGTACGGCTCCAAGGCGTACGTGAAGCACCCCGCCGACATCCCCGATTACAAGAAGCTGTCCT
TCCCCGAGGGCTTCAAGTGGGAGCGCGTGATGAACTTCGAGGACGGCGGTCTGGTGACCGTGACCCAGGA
CTCCTCCCTGCAGGACGGCACGCTGATCTACAAGGTGAAGATGCGCGGCACCAACTTCCCCCCCGACGGC
CCCGTAATGCAGAAGAAGACCATGGGCTGGGAGGCCTCCACCGAGCGCCTGTACCCCCGCGACGGCGTGC
TGAAGGGCGAGATCCACCAGGCCCTGAAGCTGAAGGACGGCGGCCACTACCTGGTGGAGTTCAAGACCAT
CTACATGGCCAAGAAGCCCGTGCAACTGCCCGGCTACTACTACGTGGACACCAAGCTGGACATCACCTCC
CACAACGAGGACTACACCATCGTGGAACAGTACGAGCGCTCCGAGGGCCGCCACCACCTGTTCCTGTACG
GCATGGACGAGCTGTACAAGTCCGGACCTAGCCCAGCTGATAAGAAACGCTCAGGGAAGAAGAAGATCAG
CAAAGCTGATATTGGTGCACCCAGTGGATTCAAGCATGTCAGCCACGTGGGGTGGGACCCCCAGAATGGA
TTTGACGTGAACAACCTCGACCCAGATCTGCGGAGTCTGTTCTCCAGGGCAGGAATCAGCGAGGCCCAGC
TCACCGACGCCGAGACCTCTAAACTTATCTACGACTTCATTGAGGACCAGGGTGGGCTGGAGGCTGTGCG
GCAGGAGATGAGGCGCCAGGAGTTCTAGATAACTGATCATAATCAGCCATACCACATTTGTAGAGGTTTT
ACTTGCTTTAAAAAACCTCCCACACCTCCCCCTGAACCTGAAACATAAAATGAATGCAATTGTTGTTGTT
AACTTGTTTATTGCAGCTTATAATGGTTACAAATAAAGCAATAGCATCACAAATTTCACAAATAAAGCAT
TTTTTTCACTGCATTCTAGTTGTGGTTTGTCCAAACTCATCAATGTATCTTAACGCGTAAATTGTAAGCG
TTAATATTTTGTTAAAATTCGCGTTAAATTTTTGTTAAATCAGCTCATTTTTTAACCAATAGGCCGAAAT
CGGCAAAATCCCTTATAAATCAAAAGAATAGACCGAGATAGGGT
[37 nt withheld, positions 1515-1551]
AAAGAACGTGGACTCCAACGTCAAAGG
[49 nt withheld, positions 1579-1627]
T
[91 nt withheld, positions 1629-1719]
G
[124 nt withheld, positions 1721-1844]
CAGGTGGCACTTTTCGGGGAAATGTGCGCGGAACCCCTATTTGTTTATTTTTCTAAATACATTCAAATAT
GTATCCGCTCATGAGACAATAACCCTGATAAATGCTTCAATAATATTGAAAAAGGAAGAGTCCTGAGGCG
GAAAGAACCAGCTGTGGAATGTGTGTCAGTTAGGGTGTGGAAAGTCCCCAGGCTCCCCAGCAGGCAGAAG
TATGCAAAGCATGCATCTCAATTAGTCAGCAACCAGGTGTGGAAAGTCCCCAGGCTCCCCAGCAGGCAGA
AGTATGCAAAGCATGCATCTCAATTAGTCAGCAACCATAGTCCCGCCCCTAACTCCGCCCATCCCGCCCC
TAACTCCGCCCAGTTCCGCCCATTCTCCGCCCCATGGCTGACTAATTTTTTTTATTTATGCAGAGGCCGA
GGCCGCCTCGGCCTCTGAGCTATTCCAGAAGTAGTGAGGAGGCTTTTTTGGAGGCCTAGGCTTTTGCAAA
GATCGATCAAGAGACAGGATGAGGATCGTTTCGCATGATTGAACAAGATGGATTGCACGCAGGTTCTCCG
GCCGCTTGGGTGGAGAGGCTATTCGGCTATGACTGGGCACAACAGACAATCGGCTGCTCTGATGCCGCCG
TGTTCCGGCTGTCAGCGCAGGGGCGCCCGGTTCTTTTTGTCAAGACCGACCTGTCCGGTGCCCTGAATGA
ACTGCAAGACGAGGCAGCGCGGCTATCGTGGCTGGCCACGACGGGCGTTCCTTGCGCAGCTGTGCTCGAC
GTTGTCACTGAAGCGGGAAGGGACTGGCTGCTATTGGGCGAAGTGCCGGGGCAGGATCTCCTGTCATCTC
ACCTTGCTCCTGCCGAGAAAGTATCCATCATGGCTGATGCAATGCGGCGGCTGCATACGCTTGATCCGGC
TACCTGCCCATTCGACCACCAAGCGAAACATCGCATCGAGCGAGCACGTACTCGGATGGAAGCCGGTCTT
GTCGATCAGGATGATCTGGACGAAGAGCATCAGGGGCTCGCGCCAGCCGAACTGTTCGCCAGGCTCAAGG
CGAGCATGCCCGACGGCGAGGATCTCGTCGTGACCCATGGCGATGCCTGCTTGCCGAATATCATGGTGGA
AAATGGCCGCTTTTCTGGATTCATCGACTGTGGCCGGCTGGGTGTGGCGGACCGCTATCAGGACATAGCG
TTGGCTACCCGTGATATTGCTGAAGAGCTTGGCGGCGAATGGGCTGACCGCTTCCTCGTGCTTTACGGTA
TCGCCGCTCCCGATTCGCAGCGCATCGCCTTCTATCGCCTTCTTGACGAGTTCTTCTGAGCGGGACTCTG
GGGTTCGAAATGACCGACCAAGCGACGCCCAACCTGCCATCACGAGATTTCGATTCCACCGCCGCCTTCT
ATGAAAGGTTGGGCTTCGGAATCGTTTTCCGGGACGCCGGCTGGATGATCCTCCAGCGCGGGGATCTCAT
GCTGGAGTTCTTCGCCCACCCTAGGGGGAGGCTAACTGAAACACGGAAGGAGACAATACCGGAAGGAACC
CGCGCTATGACGGCAATAAAAAGACAGAATAAAACGCACGGTGTTGGGTCGTTTGTTCATAAACGCGGGG
TTCGGTCCCAGGGCTGGCACTCTGTCGATACCCCACCGAGACCCCATTGGGGCCAATACGCCCGCGTTTC
TTCCTTTTCCCCACCCCACCCCCCAAGTTCGGGTGAAGGCCCAGGGCTCGCAGCCAACGTCGGGGCGGCA
GGCCCTGCCATAGCCTCAGGTTACTCATATATACTTTAGATTGATTTAAAACTTCATTTTTAATTTAAAA
GGATCTAGGTGAAGATCCTTTTTGATAATCTCATGACCAAAATCCCTTAACGTGAGTTTTCGTTCCACTG
AGCGTCAGACCCCGTAGAAAAGATCAAAGGATCTTCTTGAGATCCTTTTTTTCTGCGCGTAATCTGCTGC
TTGCAAACAAAAAAACCACCGCTACCAGCGGTGGTTTGTTTGCCGGATCAAGAGCTACCAACTCTTTTTC
CGAAGGTAACTGGCTTCAGCAGAGCGCAGATACCAAATACTGTTCTTCTAGTGTAGCCGTAGTTAGGCCA
CCACTTCAAGAACTCTGTAGCACCGCCTACATACCTCGCTCTGCTAATCCTGTTACCAGTGGCTGCTGCC
AGTGGCGATAAGTCGTGTCTTACCGGGTTGGACTCAAGACGATAGTTACCGGATAAGGCGCAGCGGTCGG
GCTGAACGGGGGGTTCGTGCACACAGCCCAGCTTGGAGCGAACGACCTACACCGAACTGAGATACCTACA
GCGTGAGCTATGAGAAAGCGCCACGCTTCCCGAAGGGAGAAAGGCGGACAGGTATCCGGTAAGCGGCAGG
GTCGGAACAGGAGAGCGCACGAGGGAGCTTCCAGGGGGAAACGCCTGGTATCTTTATAGTCCTGTCGGGT
TTCGCCACCTCTGACTTGAGCGTCGATTTTTGTGATGCTCGTCAGGGGGGCGGAGCCTATGGAAAAACGC
CAGCAACGCGGCCTTTTTACGGTTCCTGGCCTTTTGCTGGCCTTTTGCTCACATGTTCTTTCCTGCGTTA
TCCCCTGATTCTGTGGATAACCGTATTACCGCCATGCAT
Features (pLannotate 1.2.2; 14 found; start..end, strand, type, name):
      1..93      +  enhancer       CMV enhancer (fragment): human cytomegalovirus immediate early enhancer
     91..114     +  promoter       minimal CMV promoter (fragment): human cytomegalovirus (CMV) immediate early promoter
    159..860     +  CDS            dTomato: dTomato is a basic (constitutively fluorescent) orange fluorescent protein published in 2004, derived from Discosoma sp.. It is reported to be a somewhat slowly-maturing dimer with low acid sensitivity.
    864..1142    +  CDS            WAS (fragment): WASP_HUMAN - Also known as IMD2. Experimental evidence at protein level: Swiss-Prot protein existence level 1. Effector protein for Rho-type GTPases that regulates actin filament reorganization via its interaction with the Arp2/3 complex (PubMed:12235133, PubMed:12769847, PubMed:16275905). Important for efficient actin polymerization (PubMed:8625410, PubMed:12235133, PubMed:16275905). Possible regulator of lymphocyte and platelet function (PubMed:9405671). Mediates actin filament reorganization and the formation of actin pedestals upon infection by pathogenic bacteria (PubMed:18650809). In add
   1154..1238    +  CDS            large T antigen (fragment): large T antigen from SV40 (simian virus 40)
   1261..1382    +  polyA_signal   SV40 poly(A) signal: SV40 polyadenylation signal
   1416..1844    -  rep_origin     f1 ori (sequence partly withheld): f1 bacteriophage origin of replication; arrow indicates direction of (+) strand synthesis
   1871..1975    +  promoter       AmpR promoter: bla
   1977..2334    +  promoter       SV40 promoter: SV40 enhancer and early promoter
   2369..3163    +  CDS            NeoR/KanR: aminoglycoside phosphotransferase from Tn5; aph(3')-II (or nptII); confers resistance to neomycin, kanamycin, and G418 (Geneticin®)
   3184..3336    +  CDS            ble (fragment): BLE_KLEPN - Experimental evidence at protein level: Swiss-Prot protein existence level 1. Binding protein with a strong affinity to the bleomycin family of antibiotics. Binds to CL990; an antimitotic-antibiotic compound. From Klebsiella pneumoniae.
   3395..3442    +  polyA_signal   HSV TK poly(A) signal: herpes simplex virus thymidine kinase polyadenylation signal (Cole and Stacy, 1985)
   3533..3549    -  polyA_signal   bGH poly(A) signal (fragment): bovine growth hormone polyadenylation signal
   3771..4359    +  rep_origin     ori: high-copy-number ColE1/pMB1/pBR322/pUC origin of replication
