[The description below was written by a language model from this plasmid's Addgene catalogue record and pLannotate feature annotations shown in this document.]
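Description:
dimerTomato-wGBD is a mammalian expression plasmid built on the Clontech pEGFP-C1 backbone that encodes a location-based fluorescent biosensor for active Cdc42. The sequenced plasmid is about 4.5 kb. It replicates in E. coli from a high-copy ColE1/pUC-type origin and also carries an f1 origin. Selection relies on the Tn5 NeoR/KanR gene, which sits behind tandem bacterial (bla) and SV40 early promoters and is followed by an HSV TK polyadenylation signal. This arrangement gives kanamycin resistance in bacteria and, in principle, G418 resistance in mammalian cells. Short annotated hits to ble, SV40 large T antigen and bGH poly(A) are small fragments, most likely backbone remnants rather than functional parts.

The expression cassette is driven by "CMVdel", which the feature table shows as only a short piece of the CMV enhancer joined to a minimal CMV promoter fragment. A truncated promoter of this kind would be expected to give weaker expression than full-length CMV, although the record does not state the rationale. It drives the dimeric orange-red fluorescent protein dTomato fused at its C-terminus to a roughly 280 bp GTPase-binding domain, followed by the SV40 poly(A) signal. The catalogue describes this insert as the Cdc42-binding domain of N-WASP (species listed as synthetic), whereas the automated annotation matches it to a fragment of human WASP. The record does not resolve this difference, which may simply reflect homology between the related proteins.

Because this domain binds Cdc42 in its active, GTP-bound form, the fluorescent fusion accumulates wherever Cdc42 is activated. This lets Cdc42 activity be visualised by relocalisation in live-cell imaging.
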