Addgene plasmid #129635: dimerTomato-wGBD
Purpose: Visualization of active Cdc42
Depositing lab: Dorus Gadella. Depositing organization: University of Amsterdam. Publication: Cell-based optimization and characterization of genetically encoded location-based biosensors for Cdc42 or Rac activity. Mahlandt EK, Kreider-Letterman G, Chertkova AO, Garcia-Mata R, Goedhart J. J Cell Sci. 2023 May 15;136(10):jcs260802. doi: 10.1242/jcs.260802. Epub 2023 May 25. PubMed 37226883.
Backbone
  Vector backbone: pEGFP-C1
  Backbone manufacturer: Clontech
  Vector type: Mammalian Expression
Growth in bacteria
  Bacterial resistance: Kanamycin, 50 μg/mL
  Growth temperature: 37°C
  Growth strain: DH5alpha
  Copy number: High Copy
Gene/Insert
  Gene/Insert name: Cdc42 binding domain of N-WASP
  Species: Synthetic
  Promoter: CMVdel
  Cloning method: Restriction Enzyme; 5′ cloning site Unknown (unknown if destroyed); 3′ cloning site Unknown (unknown if destroyed)
Terms and licenses: Academic/Nonprofit Terms; Industry Terms: Not Available to Industry
How to cite: dimerTomato-wGBD was a gift from Dorus Gadella (Addgene plasmid # 129635 ; http://n2t.net/addgene:129635 ; RRID:Addgene_129635)
